Addgene plasmid #128916: JB11
Purpose: mammalian expression, proximity labelling, mitochondrial relocalisation
Depositing lab: Sean Munro. Depositing organization: MRC Laboratory of Molecular Biology. Publication: In vivo identification of GTPase interactors by mitochondrial relocalization and proximity biotinylation. Gillingham AK, Bertram J, Begum F, Munro S. Elife. 2019 Jul 11;8. pii: 45916. doi: 10.7554/eLife.45916. PubMed 31294692.
Backbone
  Vector backbone: cDNA3.19
  Vector type: Mammalian Expression
Growth in bacteria
  Bacterial resistance: Ampicillin, 100 μg/mL
  Growth temperature: 37°C
  Growth strain: DH5alpha
  Copy number: High Copy
Gene/Insert
  Gene/Insert name: Rab18QL-BirA*-HA-MAO
  Species: H. sapiens (human)
  Entrez Gene: RAB18 (a.k.a. RAB18LI1, WARBM3)
  Cloning method: Restriction Enzyme; 5′ cloning site Unknown (unknown if destroyed); 3′ cloning site Unknown (unknown if destroyed)
Terms and licenses: Academic/Nonprofit Terms; Industry Terms: Not Available to Industry
Depositor comments: Please visit https://www.biorxiv.org/content/10.1101/553206v2 for bioRxiv preprint.
How to cite: JB11 was a gift from Sean Munro (Addgene plasmid # 128916 ; http://n2t.net/addgene:128916 ; RRID:Addgene_128916)
