[The description below was written by a language model from this plasmid's Addgene catalogue record and pLannotate feature annotations shown in this document.]
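Description:
JB11 is a 7.2 kb mammalian expression plasmid built on a backbone recorded as "cDNA3.19", whose annotated features resemble a pcDNA3.1-type vector. In bacteria it is maintained at high copy through a ColE1/pUC-type origin and selected with ampicillin via the β-lactamase gene. An f1 origin is also present, along with remnants of lac regulatory sequence. For mammalian cells, the backbone carries a neomycin phosphotransferase cassette driven by the SV40 early promoter and terminated by the SV40 polyadenylation signal, which would allow G418 selection of stable transfectants.

The payload is a single fusion open reading frame, Rab18QL-BirA*-HA-MAO, placed downstream of the CMV immediate early enhancer and promoter and followed by the bovine growth hormone polyadenylation signal. A T7 promoter lies just upstream of the coding region. Human RAB18 sits at the N-terminus; the "QL" designation conventionally denotes a glutamine-to-leucine substitution that locks a small GTPase in its GTP-bound, active form, although the record does not give the exact residue. It is followed by BirA(R118G), the promiscuous E. coli biotin ligase used in BioID. Next comes an HA epitope tag, which is named in the insert but not annotated in the feature table. The C-terminus is a short fragment of human monoamine oxidase A, which, in line with the stated relocalisation purpose, serves as a mitochondrial anchor. Targeting the GTPase to mitochondria places it at an ectopic site, where the attached ligase biotinylates nearby proteins. The construct is intended for identifying Rab18 interactors and effectors in living cells by mitochondrial relocalisation and proximity biotinylation.
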