Features (pLannotate 1.2.2; 22 found; start..end, strand, type, name):
     28..80      -  misc_feature   bom (fragment): basis of mobility region from pBR322
    235..614     +  enhancer       CMV enhancer: human cytomegalovirus immediate early enhancer
    615..818     +  promoter       CMV promoter: human cytomegalovirus (CMV) immediate early promoter
    814..847     +  LTR            5' LTR (truncated) (fragment): truncated 5' long terminal repeat (LTR) from HIV-1
    863..881     +  promoter       T7 promoter: promoter for bacteriophage T7 RNA polymerase
    913..1506    +  CDS            RAB18: RAB18_HUMAN - Experimental evidence at protein level: Swiss-Prot protein existence level 1. Required for the localization of ZFYVE1 to lipid droplets and for its function in mediating the formation of endoplasmic reticulum- lipid droplets (ER-LD) contacts (PubMed:30970241). Plays a role in apical endocytosis/recycling (By similarity). Plays a key role in eye and brain development and neurodegeneration (PubMed:21473985). From Homo sapiens (Human).
   1537..2496    +  CDS            BirA(R118G): promiscuous R118G mutant of the E. coli biotin protein ligase (Cronan, 2005) also known as BirA* or BioID
   2563..2703    +  CDS            MAOA (fragment): AOFA_HUMAN - Experimental evidence at protein level: Swiss-Prot protein existence level 1. Catalyzes the oxidative deamination of biogenic and xenobiotic amines and has important functions in the metabolism of neuroactive and vasoactive amines in the central nervous system and peripheral tissues. MAOA preferentially oxidizes biogenic amines such as 5-hydroxytryptamine (5-HT), norepinephrine and epinephrine. From Homo sapiens (Human).
   2779..3003    +  polyA_signal   bGH poly(A) signal: bovine growth hormone polyadenylation signal
   3007..3028    +  promoter       SV40 promoter (fragment): SV40 enhancer and early promoter
   3049..3477    +  rep_origin     f1 ori (sequence partly withheld): f1 bacteriophage origin of replication; arrow indicates direction of (+) strand synthesis
   3491..3820    +  promoter       SV40 promoter: SV40 enhancer and early promoter
   3887..4678    +  CDS            neo: KKA2_KLEPN - Also known as kan, nptII. Experimental evidence at protein level: Swiss-Prot protein existence level 1. Resistance to kanamycin, neomycin, paromomycin, ribostamycin, butirosin and gentamicin B. From Klebsiella pneumoniae.
   4702..4860    +  CDS            ble (fragment): BLE_KLEPN - Experimental evidence at protein level: Swiss-Prot protein existence level 1. Binding protein with a strong affinity to the bleomycin family of antibiotics. Binds to CL990; an antimitotic-antibiotic compound. From Klebsiella pneumoniae.
   4855..4976    +  polyA_signal   SV40 poly(A) signal: SV40 polyadenylation signal
   5049..5065    -  protein_bind   lac operator: The lac repressor binds to the lac operator to inhibit transcription in E. coli. This inhibition can be relieved by adding lactose or isopropyl-β-D-thiogalactopyranoside (IPTG). lac repressor encoded by lacI
   5073..5103    -  promoter       lac promoter: promoter for the E. coli lac operon
   5118..5139    -  protein_bind   CAP binding site: CAP binding activates transcription in the presence of cAMP. E. coli catabolite activator protein
   5152..5244    -  CDS            lacI (fragment): lac repressor; lacI; The lac repressor binds to the lac operator to inhibit transcription in E. coli. This inhibition can be relieved by adding lactose or isopropyl-β-D-thiogalactopyranoside (IPTG).
   5427..6015    -  rep_origin     ori: high-copy-number ColE1/pMB1/pBR322/pUC origin of replication
   6186..7046    -  CDS            AmpR: β-lactamase; bla; confers resistance to ampicillin, carbenicillin, and related antibiotics
   7047..7151    -  promoter       AmpR promoter: bla
>Addgene plasmid #128916 | JB11 | addgene full sequence | sequence record 254221 | Addgene NGS Result
GACGGATCGGGAGATCTCCCGATCCCCTATGGTGCACTCTCAGTACAATCTGCTCTGATGCCGCATAGTT
AAGCCAGTATCTGCTCCCTGCTTGTGTGTTGGAGGTCGCTGAGTAGTGCGCGAGCAAAATTTAAGCTACA
ACAAGGCAAGGCTTGACCGACAATTGCATGAAGAATCTGCTTAGGGTTAGGCGTTTTGCGCTGCTTCGCG
ATGTACGGGCCAGATATACGCGTTGACATTGATTATTGACTAGTTATTAATAGTAATCAATTACGGGGTC
ATTAGTTCATAGCCCATATATGGAGTTCCGCGTTACATAACTTACGGTAAATGGCCCGCCTGGCTGACCG
CCCAACGACCCCCGCCCATTGACGTCAATAATGACGTATGTTCCCATAGTAACGCCAATAGGGACTTTCC
ATTGACGTCAATGGGTGGAGTATTTACGGTAAACTGCCCACTTGGCAGTACATCAAGTGTATCATATGCC
AAGTACGCCCCCTATTGACGTCAATGACGGTAAATGGCCCGCCTGGCATTATGCCCAGTACATGACCTTA
TGGGACTTTCCTACTTGGCAGTACATCTACGTATTAGTCATCGCTATTACCATGGTGATGCGGTTTTGGC
AGTACATCAATGGGCGTGGATAGCGGTTTGACTCACGGGGATTTCCAAGTCTCCACCCCATTGACGTCAA
TGGGAGTTTGTTTTGGCACCAAAATCAACGGGACTTTCCAAAATGTCGTAACAACTCCGCCCCATTGACG
CAAATGGGCGGTAGGCGTGTACGGTGGGAGGTCTATATAAGCAGAGCTCTCTGGCTAACTAGAGAACCCA
CTGCTTACTGGCTTATCGAAATTAATACGACTCACTATAGGGAGACCCAAGCTGGCTAGCAAGCTTACCG
GTATGGACGAGGACGTGTTAACCACCCTGAAGATCCTCATCATCGGCGAGAGTGGGGTGGGCAAGTCCAG
CCTGCTCTTGAGGTTCACAGATGATACGTTTGATCCAGAACTTGCAGCAACAATAGGTGTTGACTTTAAG
GTGAAAACAATTTCAGTGGATGGAAATAAGGCTAAACTTGCAATATGGGATACTGCTGGTCTAGAGAGGT
TTAGAACATTAACTCCCAGCTATTATAGAGGTGCACAGGGTGTTATATTAGTTTATGATGTCACAAGAAG
AGATACATTTGTTAAACTGGATAATTGGTTAAATGAATTGGAAACATACTGTACAAGAAATGACATAGTA
AACATGCTAGTTGGAAATAAAATCGATAAGGAAAATCGTGAAGTCGATAGAAATGAAGGCCTGAAATTTG
CACGAAAGCATTCCATGTTATTTATAGAGGCAAGTGCAAAAACCTGTGATGGTGTACAATGTGCCTTTGA
AGAACTTGTTGAAAAGATCATTCAGACCCCTGGACTGTGGGAAAGTGAGAACCAGAATAAAGGAGTCAAA
CTGTCACACAGGGAAGAAGGCCAAGGAGGAGGAGCCGAATTCGGAGCCGGAGCTGGTACCATGGACAAGG
ACAACACCGTGCCCCTGAAGCTGATCGCCCTGCTGGCCAACGGCGAGTTCCACTCTGGCGAGCAGCTGGG
AGAGACCCTGGGAATGAGCAGAGCCGCCATCAACAAGCACATCCAGACACTGAGAGACTGGGGAGTGGAC
GTGTTCACCGTGCCTGGCAAGGGCTACAGCCTGCCTGAGCCTATCCAGCTGCTGAACGCCAAGCAGATCC
TGGGACAGCTGGATGGCGGAAGCGTGGCCGTGCTGCCTGTGATCGACTCCACCAATCAGTACCTGCTGGA
CAGAATCGGAGAGCTGAAGTCCGGCGACGCCTGCATCGCCGAGTACCAGCAGGCTGGCAGAGGAGGCAGA
GGACGGAAGTGGTTCAGCCCATTCGGAGCCAACCTGTACCTGTCCATGTTCTGGAGACTGGAGCAGGGAC
CTGCTGCTGCCATCGGACTGAGTCTGGTGATCGGAATCGTGATGGCCGAGGTGCTGAGAAAGCTGGGAGC
CGACAAGGTGAGAGTGAAGTGGCCTAATGACCTGTACCTCCAGGACCGCAAGCTGGCTGGCATCCTGGTG
GAGCTGACAGGCAAGACAGGCGATGCCGCTCAGATCGTGATCGGAGCCGGAATCAACATGGCCATGAGAA
GAGTGGAGGAGAGCGTGGTGAACCAGGGCTGGATCACCCTGCAGGAGGCTGGCATCAACCTGGACCGGAA
CACCCTGGCCGCCATGCTGATCAGAGAGCTGAGAGCCGCTCTGGAGCTGTTCGAGCAGGAGGGACTGGCT
CCTTACCTGAGCAGATGGGAGAAGCTGGACAACTTCATCAACAGACCTGTGAAGCTGATCATCGGCGACA
AGGAAATCTTCGGCATCTCCAGAGGAATCGACAAGCAGGGAGCTCTGCTGCTGGAGCAGGACGGAATCAT
CAAGCCCTGGATGGGCGGAGAAATCTCCCTGAGAAGCGCAGAGAAGGGATCCGTCGACGGAGCCGGTGCT
GGCGCATACCCCTACGACGTGCCCGACTACGCAGGCTCCGCAGTTCCAGCGGTAGAAATCACCCACACCT
TCTGGGAAAGGAACCTGCCCTCTGTTTCTGGCCTGCTGAAGATCATTGGATTTTCCACATCAGTAACTGC
CCTGGGGTTTGTGCTGTACAAATACAAGCTCCTGCCACGGTCTTGACCCGGGGATATCCAGCACAGTGGC
GGCCGCTCGAGTCTAGAGGGCCCGTTTAAACCCGCTGATCAGCCTCGACTGTGCCTTCTAGTTGCCAGCC
ATCTGTTGTTTGCCCCTCCCCCGTGCCTTCCTTGACCCTGGAAGGTGCCACTCCCACTGTCCTTTCCTAA
TAAAATGAGGAAATTGCATCGCATTGTCTGAGTAGGTGTCATTCTATTCTGGGGGGTGGGGTGGGGCAGG
ACAGCAAGGGGGAGGATTGGGAAGACAATAGCAGGCATGCTGGGGATGCGGTGGGCTCTATGGCTTCTGA
GGCGGAAAGAACCAGCTGGGGCTCTAGGGGGTATCCCC
[124 nt withheld, positions 3049-3172]
C
[91 nt withheld, positions 3174-3264]
A
[49 nt withheld, positions 3266-3314]
CCTTTGACGTTGGAGTCCACGTTCTTT
[37 nt withheld, positions 3342-3378]
ACCCTATCTCGGTCTATTCTTTTGATTTATAAGGGATTTTGCCGATTTCGGCCTATTGGTTAAAAAATGA
GCTGATTTAACAAAAATTTAACGCGAATTAATTCTGTGGAATGTGTGTCAGTTAGGGTGTGGAAAGTCCC
CAGGCTCCCCAGCAGGCAGAAGTATGCAAAGCATGCATCTCAATTAGTCAGCAACCAGGTGTGGAAAGTC
CCCAGGCTCCCCAGCAGGCAGAAGTATGCAAAGCATGCATCTCAATTAGTCAGCAACCATAGTCCCGCCC
CTAACTCCGCCCATCCCGCCCCTAACTCCGCCCAGTTCCGCCCATTCTCCGCCCCATGGCTGACTAATTT
TTTTTATTTATGCAGAGGCCGAGGCCGCCTCTGCCTCTGAGCTATTCCAGAAGTAGTGAGGAGGCTTTTT
TGGAGGCCTAGGCTTTTGCAAAAAGCTCCCGGGAGCTTGTATATCCATTTTCGGATCTGATCAAGAGACA
GGATGAGGATCGTTTCGCATGATTGAACAAGATGGATTGCACGCAGGTTCTCCGGCCGCTTGGGTGGAGA
GGCTATTCGGCTATGACTGGGCACAACAGACAATCGGCTGCTCTGATGCCGCCGTGTTCCGGCTGTCAGC
GCAGGGGCGCCCGGTTCTTTTTGTCAAGACCGACCTGTCCGGTGCCCTGAATGAACTGCAGGACGAGGCA
GCGCGGCTATCGTGGCTGGCCACGACGGGCGTTCCTTGCGCAGCTGTGCTCGACGTTGTCACTGAAGCGG
GAAGGGACTGGCTGCTATTGGGCGAAGTGCCGGGGCAGGATCTCCTGTCATCTCACCTTGCTCCTGCCGA
GAAAGTATCCATCATGGCTGATGCAATGCGGCGGCTGCATACGCTTGATCCGGCTACCTGCCCATTCGAC
CACCAAGCGAAACATCGCATCGAGCGAGCACGTACTCGGATGGAAGCCGGTCTTGTCGATCAGGATGATC
TGGACGAAGAGCATCAGGGGCTCGCGCCAGCCGAACTGTTCGCCAGGCTCAAGGCGCGCATGCCCGACGG
CGAGGATCTCGTCGTGACCCATGGCGATGCCTGCTTGCCGAATATCATGGTGGAAAATGGCCGCTTTTCT
GGATTCATCGACTGTGGCCGGCTGGGTGTGGCGGACCGCTATCAGGACATAGCGTTGGCTACCCGTGATA
TTGCTGAAGAGCTTGGCGGCGAATGGGCTGACCGCTTCCTCGTGCTTTACGGTATCGCCGCTCCCGATTC
GCAGCGCATCGCCTTCTATCGCCTTCTTGACGAGTTCTTCTGAGCGGGACTCTGGGGTTCGAAATGACCG
ACCAAGCGACGCCCAACCTGCCATCACGAGATTTCGATTCCACCGCCGCCTTCTATGAAAGGTTGGGCTT
CGGAATCGTTTTCCGGGACGCCGGCTGGATGATCCTCCAGCGCGGGGATCTCATGCTGGAGTTCTTCGCC
CACCCCAACTTGTTTATTGCAGCTTATAATGGTTACAAATAAAGCAATAGCATCACAAATTTCACAAATA
AAGCATTTTTTTCACTGCATTCTAGTTGTGGTTTGTCCAAACTCATCAATGTATCTTATCATGTCTGTAT
ACCGTCGACCTCTAGCTAGAGCTTGGCGTAATCATGGTCATAGCTGTTTCCTGTGTGAAATTGTTATCCG
CTCACAATTCCACACAACATACGAGCCGGAAGCATAAAGTGTAAAGCCTGGGGTGCCTAATGAGTGAGCT
AACTCACATTAATTGCGTTGCGCTCACTGCCCGCTTTCCAGTCGGGAAACCTGTCGTGCCAGCTGCATTA
ATGAATCGGCCAACGCGCGGGGAGAGGCGGTTTGCGTATTGGGCGCTCTTCCGCTTCCTCGCTCACTGAC
TCGCTGCGCTCGGTCGTTCGGCTGCGGCGAGCGGTATCAGCTCACTCAAAGGCGGTAATACGGTTATCCA
CAGAATCAGGGGATAACGCAGGAAAGAACATGTGAGCAAAAGGCCAGCAAAAGGCCAGGAACCGTAAAAA
GGCCGCGTTGCTGGCGTTTTTCCATAGGCTCCGCCCCCCTGACGAGCATCACAAAAATCGACGCTCAAGT
CAGAGGTGGCGAAACCCGACAGGACTATAAAGATACCAGGCGTTTCCCCCTGGAAGCTCCCTCGTGCGCT
CTCCTGTTCCGACCCTGCCGCTTACCGGATACCTGTCCGCCTTTCTCCCTTCGGGAAGCGTGGCGCTTTC
TCATAGCTCACGCTGTAGGTATCTCAGTTCGGTGTAGGTCGTTCGCTCCAAGCTGGGCTGTGTGCACGAA
CCCCCCGTTCAGCCCGACCGCTGCGCCTTATCCGGTAACTATCGTCTTGAGTCCAACCCGGTAAGACACG
ACTTATCGCCACTGGCAGCAGCCACTGGTAACAGGATTAGCAGAGCGAGGTATGTAGGCGGTGCTACAGA
GTTCTTGAAGTGGTGGCCTAACTACGGCTACACTAGAAGAACAGTATTTGGTATCTGCGCTCTGCTGAAG
CCAGTTACCTTCGGAAAAAGAGTTGGTAGCTCTTGATCCGGCAAACAAACCACCGCTGGTAGCGGTGGTT
TTTTTGTTTGCAAGCAGCAGATTACGCGCAGAAAAAAAGGATCTCAAGAAGATCCTTTGATCTTTTCTAC
GGGGTCTGACGCTCAGTGGAACGAAAACTCACGTTAAGGGATTTTGGTCATGAGATTATCAAAAAGGATC
TTCACCTAGATCCTTTTAAATTAAAAATGAAGTTTTAAATCAATCTAAAGTATATATGAGTAAACTTGGT
CTGACAGTTACCAATGCTTAATCAGTGAGGCACCTATCTCAGCGATCTGTCTATTTCGTTCATCCATAGT
TGCCTGACTCCCCGTCGTGTAGATAACTACGATACGGGAGGGCTTACCATCTGGCCCCAGTGCTGCAATG
ATACCGCGAGACCCACGCTCACCGGCTCCAGATTTATCAGCAATAAACCAGCCAGCCGGAAGGGCCGAGC
GCAGAAGTGGTCCTGCAACTTTATCCGCCTCCATCCAGTCTATTAATTGTTGCCGGGAAGCTAGAGTAAG
TAGTTCGCCAGTTAATAGTTTGCGCAACGTTGTTGCCATTGCTACAGGCATCGTGGTGTCACGCTCGTCG
TTTGGTATGGCTTCATTCAGCTCCGGTTCCCAACGATCAAGGCGAGTTACATGATCCCCCATGTTGTGCA
AAAAAGCGGTTAGCTCCTTCGGTCCTCCGATCGTTGTCAGAAGTAAGTTGGCCGCAGTGTTATCACTCAT
GGTTATGGCAGCACTGCATAATTCTCTTACTGTCATGCCATCCGTAAGATGCTTTTCTGTGACTGGTGAG
TACTCAACCAAGTCATTCTGAGAATAGTGTATGCGGCGACCGAGTTGCTCTTGCCCGGCGTCAATACGGG
ATAATACCGCGCCACATAGCAGAACTTTAAAAGTGCTCATCATTGGAAAACGTTCTTCGGGGCGAAAACT
CTCAAGGATCTTACCGCTGTTGAGATCCAGTTCGATGTAACCCACTCGTGCACCCAACTGATCTTCAGCA
TCTTTTACTTTCACCAGCGTTTCTGGGTGAGCAAAAACAGGAAGGCAAAATGCCGCAAAAAAGGGAATAA
GGGCGACACGGAAATGTTGAATACTCATACTCTTCCTTTTTCAATATTATTGAAGCATTTATCAGGGTTA
TTGTCTCATGAGCGGATACATATTTGAATGTATTTAGAAAAATAAACAAATAGGGGTTCCGCGCACATTT
CCCCGAAAAGTGCCACCTGACGTC
